>Addgene plasmid #180466 | pAG8H-GB1-EWS_171-264 | addgene full sequence | sequence record 359564 | Addgene NGS Result
CGGCCACGATGCGTCCGGCGTAGAGGATCGAGATCTCGATCCCGCGAAATTAATACGACTCACTATAGGG
AGACCACAACGGTTTCCCTCTAGAAATAATTTTGTTTAACTTTAAGAAGGAGATATACCATATGGACCAC
CATCACCACCACCATCACCATGCTAGCATGCAGTACAAGCTGGCGCTGAACGGCAAGACCCTGAAAGGTG
AAACCACCACCGAAGCGGTGGACGCGGCGACCGCGGAGAAGGTTTTCAAACAATACGCGAACGACAACGG
TGTGGATGGCGAATGGACCTATGACGATGCGACCAAAACCTTCACCGTTACCGAGGGTAGCGACTACGAT
ATTTCGACCACCGAAAACCTGTATTTTCAGGGCACCTATCCGCAGGTTCCGGGCAGCTATCCGATGCAGC
CGGTTACCGCACCGCCGAGCTATCCGCCGACCAGCTATAGCAGCACCCAGCCGACCAGCTATGATCAGAG
CAGCTATAGCCAGCAGAACACCTATGGTCAGCCGAGCAGCTATGGCCAGCAGAGCAGCTATGGTCAACAA
AGCAGCTATGGTCAGCAGCCGCCGACCAGCTATCCGCCGCAGACCGGTAGCTATAGCCAGGCTCCGAGCC
AGTATAGCCAGCAGAGCTCTTCTTATGGCCAGCAGTGAGGTCTCGGATCCGGCTGCTAACAAAGCCCGAA
AGGAAGCTGAGTTGGCTGCTGCCACCGCTGAGCAATAACTAGCATAACCCCTTGGGGCCTCTAAACGGGT
CTTGAGGGGTTTTTTGCTGAAAGGAGGAACTATATCCGGATATCCCGCAAGAGGCCCGGCAGTACCGGCA
TAACCAAGCCTATGCCTACAGCATCCAGGGTGACGGTGCCGAGGATGACGATGAGCGCATTGTTAGATTT
CATACACGGTGCCTGACTGCGTTAGCAATTTAACTGTGATAAACTACCGCATTAAAGCTTATCGGATGAT
AAGCTGTCAAACATGAGAATTCTTGAAGACGAAAGGGCCTCGTGATACGCCTATTTTTATAGGTTAATGT
CATGATAATAATGGTTTCTTAGACGTCAGGTGGCACTTTTCGGGGAAATGTGCGCGGAACCCCTATTTGT
TTATTTTTCTAAATACATTCAAATATGTATCCGCTCATGAGACAATAACCCTGATAAATGCTTCAATAAT
ATTGAAAAAGGAAGAGTATGAGTATTCAACATTTCCGTGTCGCCCTTATTCCCTTTTTTGCGGCATTTTG
CCTTCCTGTTTTTGCTCACCCAGAAACGCTGGTGAAAGTAAAAGATGCTGAAGATCAGTTGGGTGCACGA
GTGGGTTACATCGAACTGGATCTCAACAGCGGTAAGATCCTTGAGAGTTTTCGCCCCGAAGAACGTTTTC
CAATGATGAGCACTTTTAAAGTTCTGCTATGTGGCGCGGTATTATCCCGTGTTGACGCCGGGCAAGAGCA
ACTCGGTCGCCGCATACACTATTCTCAGAATGACTTGGTTGAGTACTCACCAGTCACAGAAAAGCATCTT
ACGGATGGCATGACAGTAAGAGAATTATGCAGTGCTGCCATAACCATGAGTGATAACACTGCGGCCAACT
TACTTCTGACAACGATCGGAGGACCGAAGGAGCTAACCGCTTTTTTGCACAACATGGGGGATCATGTAAC
TCGCCTTGATCGTTGGGAACCGGAGCTGAATGAAGCCATACCAAACGACGAGCGTGACACCACGATGCCT
GCAGCAATGGCAACAACGTTGCGCAAACTATTAACTGGCGAACTACTTACTCTAGCTTCCCGGCAACAAT
TAATAGACTGGATGGAGGCGGATAAAGTTGCAGGACCACTTCTGCGCTCGGCCCTTCCGGCTGGCTGGTT
TATTGCTGATAAATCTGGAGCCGGTGAGCGTGGGTCTCGCGGTATCATTGCAGCACTGGGGCCAGATGGT
AAGCCCTCCCGTATCGTAGTTATCTACACGACGGGGAGTCAGGCAACTATGGATGAACGAAATAGACAGA
TCGCTGAGATAGGTGCCTCACTGATTAAGCATTGGTAACTGTCAGACCAAGTTTACTCATATATACTTTA
GATTGATTTAAAACTTCATTTTTAATTTAAAAGGATCTAGGTGAAGATCCTTTTTGATAATCTCATGACC
AAAATCCCTTAACGTGAGTTTTCGTTCCACTGAGCGTCAGACCCCGTAGAAAAGATCAAAGGATCTTCTT
GAGATCCTTTTTTTCTGCGCGTAATCTGCTGCTTGCAAACAAAAAAACCACCGCTACCAGCGGTGGTTTG
TTTGCCGGATCAAGAGCTACCAACTCTTTTTCCGAAGGTAACTGGCTTCAGCAGAGCGCAGATACCAAAT
ACTGTCCTTCTAGTGTAGCCGTAGTTAGGCCACCACTTCAAGAACTCTGTAGCACCGCCTACATACCTCG
CTCTGCTAATCCTGTTACCAGTGGCTGCTGCCAGTGGCGATAAGTCGTGTCTTACCGGGTTGGACTCAAG
ACGATAGTTACCGGATAAGGCGCAGCGGTCGGGCTGAACGGGGGGTTCGTGCACACAGCCCAGCTTGGAG
CGAACGACCTACACCGAACTGAGATACCTACAGCGTGAGCTATGAGAAAGCGCCACGCTTCCCGAAGGGA
GAAAGGCGGACAGGTATCCGGTAAGCGGCAGGGTCGGAACAGGAGAGCGCACGAGGGAGCTTCCAGGGGG
AAACGCCTGGTATCTTTATAGTCCTGTCGGGTTTCGCCACCTCTGACTTGAGCGTCGATTTTTGTGATGC
TCGTCAGGGGGGCGGAGCCTATGGAAAAACGCCAGCAACGCGGCCTTTTTACGGTTCCTGGCCTTTTGCT
GGCCTTTTGCTCACATGTTCTTTCCTGCGTTATCCCCTGATTCTGTGGATAACCGTATTACCGCCTTTGA
GTGAGCTGATACCGCTCGCCGCAGCCGAACGACCGAGCGCAGCGAGTCAGTGAGCGAGGAAGCGGAAGAG
CGCCTGATGCGGTATTTTCTCCTTACGCATCTGTGCGGTATTTCACACCGCAATGGTGCACTCTCAGTAC
AATCTGCTCTGATGCCGCATAGTTAAGCCAGTATACACTCCGCTATCGCTACGTGACTGGGTCATGGCTG
CGCCCCGACACCCGCCAACACCCGCTGACGCGCCCTGACGGGCTTGTCTGCTCCCGGCATCCGCTTACAG
ACAAGCTGTGACCGTCTCCGGGAGCTGCATGTGTCAGAGGTTTTCACCGTCATCACCGAAACGCGCGAGG
CAGCTGCGGTAAAGCTCATCAGCGTGGTCGTGAAGCGATTCACAGATGTCTGCCTGTTCATCCGCGTCCA
GCTCGTTGAGTTTCTCCAGAAGCGTTAATGTCTGGCTTCTGATAAAGCGGGCCATGTTAAGGGCGGTTTT
TTCCTGTTTGGTCACTGATGCCTCCGTGTAAGGGGGATTTCTGTTCATGGGGGTAATGATACCGATGAAA
CGAGAGAGGATGCTCACGATACGGGTTACTGATGATGAACATGCCCGGTTACTGGAACGTCGTGAGGGTA
AACAACTGGCGGTATGGATGCGGCGGGACCAGAGAAAAATCACTCAGGGTCAATGCCAGCGCTTCGTTAA
TACAGATGTAGGTGTTCCACAGGGTAGCCAGCAGCATCCTGCGATGCAGATCCGGAACATAATGGTGCAG
GGCGCTGACTTCCGCGTTTCCAGACTTTACGAAACACGGAAACCGAAGACCATTCATGTTGTTGCTCAGG
TCGCAGACGTTTTGCAGCAGCAGTCGCTTCACGTTCGCTCGCGTATCGGTGATTCATTCTGCTAACCAGT
AAGGCAACCCCGCCAGCCTAGCCGGGTCCTCAACGACAGGAGCACGATCATGCACACCCGTGGCCAGGAC
CCAACGCTGCCCGAGATGCGCCGCGTGCGGCTGCTGGAGATGGCGGACGCGATGGATATGTTCTGCCAAG
GGTTGGTTTGCGCATTCACAGTTCTCCGCAAGAATTGATTGGCTCCAATTCTTGGAGTGGTGAATCCGTT
AGCGAGGTGCCGCCGGCTTCCATTCAGGTCGAGGTGGCCCGGCTCCATGCACCGCGACGCAACGCGGGGA
GGCAGACAAGGTATAGGGCGGCACCTACAATCCATGACAAGGTATAGGGCGGCACCTACAATCCATGCCA
ACCCGTTCCATGTGCTCGCCGAGGCGGCATAAATCGCCGTGACGATCAGCGGTCCAATGATCGAAGTTAG
GCTGGTAAGAGCCGCGAGCGATCCTTGAAGCTGTCCCTGATGGTCGTCATCTACCTGCCTGGACAGCATG
GCCTGCAACGCGGGCATCCCGATGCCGCCGGAAGCGAGAAGAATCATAATGGGGAAGGCCATCCAGCCTC
GCGTCGCGAACGCCAGCAAGACGTAGCCCAGCGCGTCGGCCGCCATGCCGGCGATAATGGCCTGCTTCTC
GCCGAAACGTTTGGTGGCGGGACCAGTGACGAAGGCTTGAGCGAGGGCGTGCAAGATTCCGAATACCGCA
AGCGACAGGCCGATCATCGTCGCGCTCCAGCGAAAGCGGTCCTCGCCGAAAATGACCCAGAGCGCTGCCG
GCACCTGTCCTACGAGTTGCATGATAAAGAAGACAGTCATAAGTGCGGCGACGATAGTCATGCCCCGCGC
CCACCGGAAGGAGCTGACTGGGTTGAAGGCTCTCAAGGGCATCGGTTGACGCTCTCCCTTATGCGACTCC
TGCATTAGGAAGCAGCCCAGTAGTAGGTTGAGGCCGTTGAGCACCGCCGCCGCAAGGAATGGTGCATGCA
AGGAGATGGAGCCCAACAGTCCCCCCATGCAAGGAGATGGAGCCCAACAGTCCCCATGCAAGGAGATGGA
GCCCAACAGTCCCACGGCCACGGGGCCTGCCACCATACCCACGCCGAAACAAGCGCTCATGAGCCCGAAG
TGGCGAGCCCGATCTTCCCCATCGGTGATGTCGGCGATATAGGCGCAAGCAACCGCACCTGTAGCGCCGG
TGATGCCGGGTCGGCGATATAGGCGCAAGCAACCGCACCTGTAGCGCCGGTGATGC
Features (pLannotate 1.2.2; 20 found; start..end, strand, type, name):
     51..69      +  promoter       T7 promoter: promoter for bacteriophage T7 RNA polymerase
    101..123     +  RBS            RBS: efficient ribosome binding site from bacteriophage T7 gene 10 (Olins and Rangwala, 1989)
    138..161     +  CDS            8xHis: 8xHis affinity tag
    174..335     +  CDS            spg (fragment): SPG1_STRSG - Experimental evidence at protein level: Swiss-Prot protein existence level 1. Binds to the constant Fc region of IgG with high affinity. From Streptococcus sp. group G.
    363..383     +  CDS            TEV site: tobacco etch virus (TEV) protease recognition and cleavage site
    414..632     +  CDS            EWSR1 (fragment): EWS_HUMAN - Also known as EWS. Experimental evidence at protein level: Swiss-Prot protein existence level 1. Might normally function as a transcriptional repressor. EWS- fusion-proteins (EFPS) may play a role in the tumorigenic process. They may disturb gene expression by mimicking, or interfering with the normal function of CTD-POLII within the transcription initiation complex. They may also contribute to an aberrant activation of the fusion protein target genes. From Homo sapiens (Human).
    682..731     +  CDS            SET1 (fragment): solubility-enhancement tag derived from T7 phage gene 10B
    739..786     +  terminator     T7 terminator: transcription terminator for bacteriophage T7 RNA polymerase
    809..913     -  CDS            TcR (fragment): tetracycline efflux protein; tet; confers resistance to tetracycline
    961..990     -  promoter       tet promoter: E. coli promoter for tetracycline efflux protein gene
   1103..1207    +  promoter       AmpR promoter: bla
   1208..2068    +  CDS            AmpR: β-lactamase; bla; confers resistance to ampicillin, carbenicillin, and related antibiotics
   2239..2827    +  rep_origin     ori: high-copy-number ColE1/pMB1/pBR322/pUC origin of replication
   3013..3152    -  misc_feature   bom: basis of mobility region from pBR322
   3254..3445    -  CDS            rop: Rop protein, which maintains plasmids at low copy number; rop
   3462..3842    +  CDS            YPB1_ECOLX: Protein predicted: Swiss-Prot protein existence level 4. From Escherichia coli.
   4084..4166    -  CDS            TcR (fragment): tetracycline efflux protein; tet; confers resistance to tetracycline
   4166..4855    -  CDS            TcR (fragment): tetracycline efflux protein; tet; confers resistance to tetracycline
   4885..5049    -  CDS            TcR (fragment): tetracycline efflux protein; tet; confers resistance to tetracycline
   5050..29      -  CDS            TcR (fragment) (across the origin): tetracycline efflux protein; tet; confers resistance to tetracycline
