[The description below was written by a language model from this plasmid's Addgene catalogue record and pLannotate feature annotations shown in this document.]
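Description:
pAG8H-GB1-EWS_171-264 is a bacterial expression plasmid built on a pET11 backbone for producing a fragment of the human EWSR1 (EWS) protein in E. coli. It carries a ColE1/pBR322-type origin together with the bom mobility region and the rop gene, which restrains copy number, and it is selected with ampicillin through the β-lactamase gene. Several fragments of the tetracycline efflux gene and its promoter are also annotated; these appear to be non-functional remnants of the pBR322-derived backbone rather than a usable marker. The catalogue lists a total size of about 5.2 kb, while the sequenced record is 5,096 nt. No lacI or lac operator is annotated.

Expression is driven by a T7 promoter followed by the phage T7 gene 10 ribosome binding site, so production requires a host supplying T7 RNA polymerase, and transcription ends at a T7 terminator. The open reading frame encodes an N-terminal 8xHis affinity tag, the GB1 domain of streptococcal protein G (commonly used as a solubility- and expression-enhancing fusion partner), a TEV protease recognition site, and then residues 171–264 of EWS, with residues 1–170 and 265–656 deleted. The insert is synthetic and codon optimized for E. coli, and was cloned by restriction enzymes. A short gene 10B-derived fragment annotated between the insert and the terminator is probably residual vector sequence, though the record does not clarify this.

This design allows nickel-affinity purification of the fusion and release of the EWS fragment by TEV cleavage. The associated publication reports NMR resonance assignments of the low-complexity domain of the EWS-FLI1 oncogenic fusion, which indicates the plasmid's use for preparing protein for structural and biophysical study.
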