Addgene plasmid #180466: pAG8H-GB1-EWS_171-264
Purpose: Expresses the construct His8-GB1-EWS_171-264 with a TEV cleavage site between GB1 and EWS_171-264
Depositing lab: David Libich. Depositing organization: University of Texas Health Science Center at San Antonio. Publication: The (1)H, (15)N and (13)C resonance assignments of the low-complexity domain from the oncogenic fusion protein EWS-FLI1. Johnson CN, Xu X, Holloway SP, Libich DS. Biomol NMR Assign. 2022 Apr;16(1):67-73. doi: 10.1007/s12104-021-10061-4. Epub 2022 Jan 7. PubMed 34994941.
Backbone
  Vector backbone: pET11
  Backbone size w/o insert (bp): 4500
  Total vector size (bp): 5200
  Vector type: Bacterial Expression
Growth in bacteria
  Bacterial resistance: Ampicillin, 100 μg/mL
  Growth temperature: 37°C
  Growth strain: DH5alpha
  Copy number: Unknown
Gene/Insert
  Gene/Insert name: EWSR1 (alt name: EWS RNA binding protein 1)
  Species: H. sapiens (human)
  Insert size (bp): 279
  Mutation: deleted 1-170, 265-656
  Entrez Gene: EWSR1 (a.k.a. EWS, EWS-FLI1)
  Promoter: T7
  Tag / fusion protein: His8 (N terminal on backbone); GB1 (N terminal on backbone)
  Cloning method: Restriction Enzyme; 5′ cloning site Kasi (unknown if destroyed); 3′ cloning site BamHI (unknown if destroyed)
  Sequencing primers: 5′ T7; 3′ T7 rev
Terms and licenses: Academic/Nonprofit Terms; Industry Terms: Not Available to Industry
Depositor comments: synthetic, codon optimized for expression in E. coli
How to cite: pAG8H-GB1-EWS_171-264 was a gift from David Libich (Addgene plasmid # 180466 ; http://n2t.net/addgene:180466 ; RRID:Addgene_180466)
